>Addgene plasmid #65735 | pet28a_RBPMS_1_100 | depositor full sequence | sequence record 111778 | pet28a_RBPMS_1_100 sequence 5668 bps
TGGCGAATGGG
[124 nt withheld, positions 12-135]
C
[91 nt withheld, positions 137-227]
A
[49 nt withheld, positions 229-277]
CCTTTGACGTTGGAGTCCACGTTCTTT
[37 nt withheld, positions 305-341]
ACCCTATCTCGGTCTATTCTTTTGATTTATAAGGGATTTTGCCGATTTCGGCCTATTGGTTAAAAAATGA
GCTGATTTAACAAAAATTTAACGCGAATTTTAACAAAATATTAACGTTTACAATTTCAGGTGGCACTTTT
CGGGGAAATGTGCGCGGAACCCCTATTTGTTTATTTTTCTAAATACATTCAAATATGTATCCGCTCATGA
ATTAATTCTTAGAAAAACTCATCGAGCATCAAATGAAACTGCAATTTATTCATATCAGGATTATCAATAC
CATATTTTTGAAAAAGCCGTTTCTGTAATGAAGGAGAAAACTCACCGAGGCAGTTCCATAGGATGGCAAG
ATCCTGGTATCGGTCTGCGATTCCGACTCGTCCAACATCAATACAACCTATTAATTTCCCCTCGTCAAAA
ATAAGGTTATCAAGTGAGAAATCACCATGAGTGACGACTGAATCCGGTGAGAATGGCAAAAGTTTATGCA
TTTCTTTCCAGACTTGTTCAACAGGCCAGCCATTACGCTCGTCATCAAAATCACTCGCATCAACCAAACC
GTTATTCATTCGTGATTGCGCCTGAGCGAGACGAAATACGCGATCGCTGTTAAAAGGACAATTACAAACA
GGAATCGAATGCAACCGGCGCAGGAACACTGCCAGCGCATCAACAATATTTTCACCTGAATCAGGATATT
CTTCTAATACCTGGAATGCTGTTTTCCCGGGGATCGCAGTGGTGAGTAACCATGCATCATCAGGAGTACG
GATAAAATGCTTGATGGTCGGAAGAGGCATAAATTCCGTCAGCCAGTTTAGTCTGACCATCTCATCTGTA
ACATCATTGGCAACGCTACCTTTGCCATGTTTCAGAAACAACTCTGGCGCATCGGGCTTCCCATACAATC
GATAGATTGTCGCACCTGATTGCCCGACATTATCGCGAGCCCATTTATACCCATATAAATCAGCATCCAT
GTTGGAATTTAATCGCGGCCTAGAGCAAGACGTTTCCCGTTGAATATGGCTCATAACACCCCTTGTATTA
CTGTTTATGTAAGCAGACAGTTTTATTGTTCATGACCAAAATCCCTTAACGTGAGTTTTCGTTCCACTGA
GCGTCAGACCCCGTAGAAAAGATCAAAGGATCTTCTTGAGATCCTTTTTTTCTGCGCGTAATCTGCTGCT
TGCAAACAAAAAAACCACCGCTACCAGCGGTGGTTTGTTTGCCGGATCAAGAGCTACCAACTCTTTTTCC
GAAGGTAACTGGCTTCAGCAGAGCGCAGATACCAAATACTGTCCTTCTAGTGTAGCCGTAGTTAGGCCAC
CACTTCAAGAACTCTGTAGCACCGCCTACATACCTCGCTCTGCTAATCCTGTTACCAGTGGCTGCTGCCA
GTGGCGATAAGTCGTGTCTTACCGGGTTGGACTCAAGACGATAGTTACCGGATAAGGCGCAGCGGTCGGG
CTGAACGGGGGGTTCGTGCACACAGCCCAGCTTGGAGCGAACGACCTACACCGAACTGAGATACCTACAG
CGTGAGCTATGAGAAAGCGCCACGCTTCCCGAAGGGAGAAAGGCGGACAGGTATCCGGTAAGCGGCAGGG
TCGGAACAGGAGAGCGCACGAGGGAGCTTCCAGGGGGAAACGCCTGGTATCTTTATAGTCCTGTCGGGTT
TCGCCACCTCTGACTTGAGCGTCGATTTTTGTGATGCTCGTCAGGGGGGCGGAGCCTATGGAAAAACGCC
AGCAACGCGGCCTTTTTACGGTTCCTGGCCTTTTGCTGGCCTTTTGCTCACATGTTCTTTCCTGCGTTAT
CCCCTGATTCTGTGGATAACCGTATTACCGCCTTTGAGTGAGCTGATACCGCTCGCCGCAGCCGAACGAC
CGAGCGCAGCGAGTCAGTGAGCGAGGAAGCGGAAGAGCGCCTGATGCGGTATTTTCTCCTTACGCATCTG
TGCGGTATTTCACACCGCATATATGGTGCACTCTCAGTACAATCTGCTCTGATGCCGCATAGTTAAGCCA
GTATACACTCCGCTATCGCTACGTGACTGGGTCATGGCTGCGCCCCGACACCCGCCAACACCCGCTGACG
CGCCCTGACGGGCTTGTCTGCTCCCGGCATCCGCTTACAGACAAGCTGTGACCGTCTCCGGGAGCTGCAT
GTGTCAGAGGTTTTCACCGTCATCACCGAAACGCGCGAGGCAGCTGCGGTAAAGCTCATCAGCGTGGTCG
TGAAGCGATTCACAGATGTCTGCCTGTTCATCCGCGTCCAGCTCGTTGAGTTTCTCCAGAAGCGTTAATG
TCTGGCTTCTGATAAAGCGGGCCATGTTAAGGGCGGTTTTTTCCTGTTTGGTCACTGATGCCTCCGTGTA
AGGGGGATTTCTGTTCATGGGGGTAATGATACCGATGAAACGAGAGAGGATGCTCACGATACGGGTTACT
GATGATGAACATGCCCGGTTACTGGAACGTTGTGAGGGTAAACAACTGGCGGTATGGATGCGGCGGGACC
AGAGAAAAATCACTCAGGGTCAATGCCAGCGCTTCGTTAATACAGATGTAGGTGTTCCACAGGGTAGCCA
GCAGCATCCTGCGATGCAGATCCGGAACATAATGGTGCAGGGCGCTGACTTCCGCGTTTCCAGACTTTAC
GAAACACGGAAACCGAAGACCATTCATGTTGTTGCTCAGGTCGCAGACGTTTTGCAGCAGCAGTCGCTTC
ACGTTCGCTCGCGTATCGGTGATTCATTCTGCTAACCAGTAAGGCAACCCCGCCAGCCTAGCCGGGTCCT
CAACGACAGGAGCACGATCATGCGCACCCGTGGGGCCGCCATGCCGGCGATAATGGCCTGCTTCTCGCCG
AAACGTTTGGTGGCGGGACCAGTGACGAAGGCTTGAGCGAGGGCGTGCAAGATTCCGAATACCGCAAGCG
ACAGGCCGATCATCGTCGCGCTCCAGCGAAAGCGGTCCTCGCCGAAAATGACCCAGAGCGCTGCCGGCAC
CTGTCCTACGAGTTGCATGATAAAGAAGACAGTCATAAGTGCGGCGACGATAGTCATGCCCCGCGCCCAC
CGGAAGGAGCTGACTGGGTTGAAGGCTCTCAAGGGCATCGGTCGAGATCCCGGTGCCTAATGAGTGAGCT
AACTTACATTAATTGCGTTGCGCTCACTGCCCGCTTTCCAGTCGGGAAACCTGTCGTGCCAGCTGCATTA
ATGAATCGGCCAACGCGCGGGGAGAGGCGGTTTGCGTATTGGGCGCCAGGGTGGTTTTTCTTTTCACCAG
TGAGACGGGCAACAGCTGATTGCCCTTCACCGCCTGGCCCTGAGAGAGTTGCAGCAAGCGGTCCACGCTG
GTTTGCCCCAGCAGGCGAAAATCCTGTTTGATGGTGGTTAACGGCGGGATATAACATGAGCTGTCTTCGG
TATCGTCGTATCCCACTACCGAGATATCCGCACCAACGCGCAGCCCGGACTCGGTAATGGCGCGCATTGC
GCCCAGCGCCATCTGATCGTTGGCAACCAGCATCGCAGTGGGAACGATGCCCTCATTCAGCATTTGCATG
GTTTGTTGAAAACCGGACATGGCACTCCAGTCGCCTTCCCGTTCCGCTATCGGCTGAATTTGATTGCGAG
TGAGATATTTATGCCAGCCAGCCAGACGCAGACGCGCCGAGACAGAACTTAATGGGCCCGCTAACAGCGC
GATTTGCTGGTGACCCAATGCGACCAGATGCTCCACGCCCAGTCGCGTACCGTCTTCATGGGAGAAAATA
ATACTGTTGATGGGTGTCTGGTCAGAGACATCAAGAAATAACGCCGGAACATTAGTGCAGGCAGCTTCCA
CAGCAATGGCATCCTGGTCATCCAGCGGATAGTTAATGATCAGCCCACTGACGCGTTGCGCGAGAAGATT
GTGCACCGCCGCTTTACAGGCTTCGACGCCGCTTCGTTCTACCATCGACACCACCACGCTGGCACCCAGT
TGATCGGCGCGAGATTTAATCGCCGCGACAATTTGCGACGGCGCGTGCAGGGCCAGACTGGAGGTGGCAA
CGCCAATCAGCAACGACTGTTTGCCCGCCAGTTGTTGTGCCACGCGGTTGGGAATGTAATTCAGCTCCGC
CATCGCCGCTTCCACTTTTTCCCGCGTTTTCGCAGAAACGTGGCTGGCCTGGTTCACCACGCGGGAAACG
GTCTGATAAGAGACACCGGCATACTCTGCGACATCGTATAACGTTACTGGTTTCACATTCACCACCCTGA
ATTGACTCTCTTCCGGGCGCTATCATGCCATACCGCGAAAGGTTTTGCGCCATTCGATGGTGTCCGGGAT
CTCGACGCTCTCCCTTATGCGACTCCTGCATTAGGAAGCAGCCCAGTAGTAGGTTGAGGCCGTTGAGCAC
CGCCGCCGCAAGGAATGGTGCATGCAAGGAGATGGCGCCCAACAGTCCCCCGGCCACGGGGCCTGCCACC
ATACCCACGCCGAAACAAGCGCTCATGAGCCCGAAGTGGCGAGCCCGATCTTCCCCATCGGTGATGTCGG
CGATATAGGCGCCAGCAACCGCACCTGTGGCGCCGGTGATGCCGGCCACGATGCGTCCGGCGTAGAGGAT
CGAGATCTCGATCCCGCGAAATTAATACGACTCACTATAGGGGAATTGTGAGCGGATAACAATTCCCCTC
TAGAAATAATTTTGTTTAACTTTAAGAAGGAGATATACCATGGGCAGCAGCCATCATCATCATCATCACA
GCAGCGGCCTGGTGCCGCGCGGCAGCCATATGGCTAGCATGACTGGTGGACAGCAAATGGGTCGCGGATC
CGAATTCGAGCTCCGTCGACCCATGAACAACGGCGGCAAAGCCGAGAAGGAGAACACCCCGAGCGAGGCC
AACCTTCAGGAGGAGGAGGTCCGGACCCTATTTGTCAGTGGCCTTCCTCTGGATATCAAACCTCGGGAGC
TCTATCTGCTTTTCAGACCATTTAAGGGCTATGAGGGTTCTCTTATAAAGCTCACATCTAAACAGCCTGT
AGGTTTTGTCAGTTTTGACAGTCGCTCAGAAGCAGAGGCTGCAAAGAATGCTTTGAATGGCATCCGCTTC
GATCCTGAAATTCCGCAAACACTACGACTAGAGTTTGCTAAGTGAGCGGCCGCACTCGAGCACCACCACC
ACCACCACTGAGATCCGGCTGCTAACAAAGCCCGAAAGGAAGCTGAGTTGGCTGCTGCCACCGCTGAGCA
ATAACTAGCATAACCCCTTGGGGCCTCTAAACGGGTCTTGAGGGGTTTTTTGCTGAAAGGAGGAACTATA
TCCGGAT
Features (pLannotate 1.2.2; 22 found; start..end, strand, type, name):
     12..467     +  rep_origin     f1 ori (sequence partly withheld): f1 bacteriophage origin of replication; arrow indicates direction of (+) strand synthesis
    494..551     +  promoter       AmpR promoter (fragment): bla
    560..1375    -  CDS            KanR: aminoglycoside phosphotransferase; aph(3')-Ia; confers resistance to kanamycin in bacteria or G418 (Geneticin®) in eukaryotes
   1497..2085    +  rep_origin     ori: high-copy-number ColE1/pMB1/pBR322/pUC origin of replication
   2271..2413    -  misc_feature   bom: basis of mobility region from pBR322
   2515..2706    -  CDS            rop: Rop protein, which maintains plasmids at low copy number; rop
   2723..3103    +  CDS            YPB1_ECOLX: Protein predicted: Swiss-Prot protein existence level 4. From Escherichia coli.
   3175..3466    -  CDS            TcR (fragment): tetracycline efflux protein; tet; confers resistance to tetracycline
   3481..3502    -  protein_bind   CAP binding site: CAP binding activates transcription in the presence of cAMP. E. coli catabolite activator protein
   3515..4597    -  CDS            lacI: lac repressor; lacI; The lac repressor binds to the lac operator to inhibit transcription in E. coli. This inhibition can be relieved by adding lactose or isopropyl-β-D-thiogalactopyranoside (IPTG).
   4598..4675    -  promoter       lacI promoter: lacI
   4683..4962    -  CDS            TcR (fragment): tetracycline efflux protein; tet; confers resistance to tetracycline
   4984..5002    +  promoter       T7 promoter: promoter for bacteriophage T7 RNA polymerase
   5003..5027    +  protein_bind   lac operator: The lac repressor binds to the lac operator to inhibit transcription in E. coli. This inhibition can be relieved by adding lactose or isopropyl-β-D-thiogalactopyranoside (IPTG). lac repressor encoded by lacI
   5042..5064    +  RBS            RBS: efficient ribosome binding site from bacteriophage T7 gene 10 (Olins and Rangwala, 1989)
   5083..5099    +  CDS            capTEV™ (fragment): composite tag for in vivo biotinylation, TEV protease cleavage, and 6xHis tagging
   5110..5127    +  CDS            thrombin site: thrombin recognition and cleavage site
   5131..5163    +  CDS            T7 tag (gene 10 leader): leader peptide from bacteriophage T7 gene 10 promotes efficient translation in E. coli
   5194..5493    +  CDS            RBPMS (fragment): RBPMS_HUMAN - Also known as HERMES. Experimental evidence at protein level: Swiss-Prot protein existence level 1. Acts as a coactivator of transcriptional activity. Required to increase TGFB1/Smad-mediated transactivation. Acts through SMAD2, SMAD3 and SMAD4 to increase transcriptional activity. Increases phosphorylation of SMAD2 and SMAD3 on their C-terminal SSXS motif, possibly through recruitment of TGFBR1. Promotes the nuclear accumulation of SMAD2, SMAD3 and SMAD4 proteins (PubMed:26347403). Binds to poly(A) RNA (PubMed:17099224, PubMed:26347403). From Homo sapiens (Human).
   5512..5529    +  CDS            9xHis (fragment): 9xHis affinity tag
   5539..5588    +  CDS            SET1 (fragment): solubility-enhancement tag derived from T7 phage gene 10B
   5596..5643    +  terminator     T7 terminator: transcription terminator for bacteriophage T7 RNA polymerase
