[The description below was written by a language model from this plasmid's Addgene catalogue record and pLannotate feature annotations shown in this document.]
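Description:
pet28a_RBPMS_1_100 is a bacterial expression plasmid built on the Novagen pET-28a backbone for overproducing a truncated form of human RBPMS (also known as HERMES), an RNA-binding protein. The insert is a deletion construct encoding amino acids 1–100, cloned between SalI and NotI sites that both remain intact. The 300-nt RBPMS fragment annotated in the 5,668-nt sequence matches this length. The plasmid is selected with kanamycin through the aph(3')-Ia resistance gene. It replicates from a ColE1/pBR322-type origin, and the accompanying bom and rop elements would be expected to moderate copy number, although the record lists copy number as unknown. An f1 origin is also present. Short hits to tetracycline resistance and an AmpR promoter fragment appear to be backbone remnants rather than functional markers.

Expression is driven by a T7 promoter followed directly by a lac operator, and the plasmid carries its own lacI gene. Transcription therefore requires a host that supplies T7 RNA polymerase. It is repressed until relieved by IPTG or lactose. A T7 gene 10 ribosome binding site directs translation of an N-terminal leader supplied by the backbone. This leader comprises a His tag (picked up by the annotation as a short His-containing tag fragment), a thrombin cleavage site for tag removal, and the T7 tag, followed by the RBPMS fragment. A second His-tag sequence lies downstream of the insert, ahead of the T7 terminator. The catalogue lists only the N-terminal tag, and the record does not show whether the downstream one is translated. The stated purpose is bacterial overexpression of RBPMS, which would suit affinity purification of the recombinant N-terminal fragment.
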