Addgene plasmid #65735: pet28a_RBPMS_1_100
Purpose: plasmid for bacterial overexpression of RBPMS
Depositing lab: Thomas Tuschl. Depositing organization: Rockefeller University. Publication: Identification of the RNA recognition element of the RBPMS family of RNA-binding proteins and their transcriptome-wide mRNA targets. Farazi TA, Leonhardt CS, Mukherjee N, Mihailovic A, Li S, Max KE, Meyer C, Yamaji M, Cekan P, Jacobs NC, Gerstberger S, Bognanni C, Larsson E, Ohler U, Tuschl T. RNA. 2014 Jul;20(7):1090-102. doi: 10.1261/rna.045005.114. Epub 2014 May 23. PubMed 24860013.
Backbone
  Vector backbone: pet28a
  Backbone manufacturer: Novagen
  Backbone size w/o insert (bp): 5365
  Vector type: Bacterial Expression
Growth in bacteria
  Bacterial resistance: Kanamycin, 50 μg/mL
  Growth temperature: 37°C
  Growth strain: Top10
  Copy number: Unknown
Gene/Insert
  Gene/Insert name: RBPMS
  Species: H. sapiens (human)
  Mutation: deletion construct encoding amino acids 1-100
  GenBank ID: NM_001008710
  Entrez Gene: RBPMS (a.k.a. HERMES)
  Promoter: T7
  Tag / fusion protein: His Tag (N terminal on backbone)
  Cloning method: Restriction Enzyme; 5′ cloning site SalI (not destroyed); 3′ cloning site NotI (not destroyed)
  Sequencing primers: 5′ T7_promoter_primer; 3′ T7_Terminal_Primer
Terms and licenses: Academic/Nonprofit Terms; Industry Terms: Not Available to Industry
How to cite: pet28a_RBPMS_1_100 was a gift from Thomas Tuschl (Addgene plasmid # 65735 ; http://n2t.net/addgene:65735 ; RRID:Addgene_65735)
