>Addgene plasmid #65735 | pet28a_RBPMS_1_100 | addgene partial sequence | sequence record 120327 | T7 5'-TAATACGACTCACTATAGGG-3'
CTTTAAGAAGGAGATATACCATGGGCAGCAGCCATCATCATCATCATCACAGCAGCGGCCTGGTGCCGCG
CGGCAGCCATATGGCTAGCATGACTGGTGGACAGCAAATGGGTCGCGGATCCGAATTCGAGCTCCGTCGA
CCCATGAACAACGGCGGCAAAGCCGAGAAGGAGAACACCCCGAGCGAGGCCAACCTTCAGGAGGAGGAGG
TCCGGACCCTATTTGTCAGTGGCCTTCCTCTGGATATCAAACCTCGGGAGCTCTATCTGCTTTTCAGACC
ATTTAAGGGCTATGAGGGTTCTCTTATAAAGCTCACATCTAAACAGCCTGTAGGTTTTGTCAGTTTTGAC
AGTCGCTCAGAAGCAGAGGCTGCAAAGAATGCTTTGAATGGCATCCGCTTCGATCCTGAAATTCCGCAAA
CACTACGACTAGAGTTTGCTAAGTGAGCGGCCGCACTCGAGCACCACCACCACCACCACTGAGATCCGGC
TGCTAACAAAGCCCGAAAGGAAGCTGAGTTGGCTGCTGCCACCGCTGAGCAATAACTAGCATAACCCCTT
GGGGCCTCTAAACGGGTCTTGAGGGGTTTTTTGCTGAAAGGAGGAACTATATCCGGATTGGCGAATGGG
[124 nt withheld, positions 630-753]
CGCCGGCTTTCCCCGTCA
