>Addgene plasmid #65735 | pet28a_RBPMS_1_100 | addgene partial sequence | sequence record 120329 | T7term 5'-GCTAGTTATTGCTCAGCGG-3'
AGCAGCCGGATCTCAGTGGTGGTGGTGGTGGTGCTCGAGTGCGGCCGCTCACTTAGCAAACTCTAGTCGT
AGTGTTTGCGGAATTTCAGGATCGAAGCGGATGCCATTCAAAGCATTCTTTGCAGCCTCTGCTTCTGAGC
GACTGTCAAAACTGACAAAACCTACAGGCTGTTTAGATGTGAGCTTTATAAGAGAACCCTCATAGCCCTT
AAATGGTCTGAAAAGCAGATAGAGCTCCCGAGGTTTGATATCCAGAGGAAGGCCACTGACAAATAGGGTC
CGGACCTCCTCCTCCTGAAGGTTGGCCTCGCTCGGGGTGTTCTCCTTCTCGGCTTTGCCGCCGTTGTTCA
TGGGTCGACGGAGCTCGAATTCGGATCCGCGACCCATTTGCTGTCCACCAGTCATGCTAGCCATATGGCT
GCCGCGCGGCACCAGGCCGCTGCTGTGATGATGATGATGATGGCTGCTGCCCATGGTATATCTCCTTCTT
AAAGTTAAACAAAATTATTTCTAGAGGGGAATTGTTATCCGCTCACAATTCCCCTATAGTGAGTCGTATT
AATTTCGCGGGATCGAGATCTCGATCCTCTACGCCGGACGCATCGTGGCCGGCATCACCGGCGCCACAGG
TGCGGTTGCTGGCGCCTATATCGCCGACATCACCGATGGGGAAGATCGGGCTCGCCACTTCGGGCTCATG
AGCGCTTGTTTCGGCGTGGGTATGGTGGCAG
